>Addgene plasmid #163095 | pJW2171 | addgene full sequence | sequence record 320590 | Addgene NGS Result
TCCTGCGTTATCCCCTGATTCTGTGGATAACCGTATTACCGCCTTTGAGTGAGCTGATACCGCTCGCCGC
AGCCGAACGACCGAGCGCAGCGAGTCAGTGAGCGAGGAAGCGGAAGAGCGCCCAATACGCAAACCGCCTC
TCCCCGCGCGTTGGCCGATTCATTAATGCAGCTGGCACGACAGGTTTCCCGACTGGAAAGCGGGCAGTGA
GCGCAACGCAATTAATACGCGTACCGCTAGCCAGGAAGAGTTTGTAGAAACGCAAAAAGGCCATCCGTCA
GGATGGCCTTCTGCTTAGTTTGATGCCTGGCAGTTTATGGCGGGCGTCCTGCCCGCCACCCTCCGGGCCG
TTGCTTCACAACGTTCAAATCCGCTCCCGGCGGATTTGTCCTACTCAGGAGAGCGTTCACCGACAAACAA
CAGATAAAACGAAAGGCCCAGTCTTCCGACTGAGCCTTTCGTTTTATTTGATGCCTGGCAGTTCCCTACT
CTCGCGTTAACGCTAGCATGGATGTTTTCCCAGTCACGACGTTGTAAAACGACGGCCAGTCTTAAGCTCG
GGCCCCGGTGGCGGTGGATCGGGAGGAGGAGGTTCGGGTGGCGGAGGCAGTGGAGGTGGCGGAAGTGGCG
GCGGTGGTTCAGGAGGAGGCGGATCCATGGTCTCCAAGGGAGAGGAGGACAACATGGCCTCCCTCCCAGC
CACCCACGAGCTCCACATCTTCGGATCCATCAACGGAGTCGACTTCGACATGGTCGGACAAGGAACCGGA
AACCCAAACGACGGATACGAGGAGCTCAACCTCAAGTCCACCAAGGTAAGTTTAAACATATATATACTAA
CTAACCCTGATTATTTAAATTTTCAGGGAGACCTCCAATTCTCCCCATGGATCCTCGTCCCACACATCGG
ATACGGATTCCACCAATACCTCCCATACCCAGACGGAATGTCCCCATTCCAAGCCGCCATGGTCGACGGA
TCCGGATACCAAGTCCACCGTACCATGCAATTCGAGGACGGAGCCTCCCTCACCGTCAACTACCGTTACA
CCTACGAGGGATCCCACATCAAGGTAAGTTTAAACAGTTCGGTACTAACTAACCATACATATTTAAATTT
TCAGGGAGAGGCCCAAGTCAAGGGAACCGGATTCCCAGCCGACGGACCAGTCATGACCAACTCCCTCACC
GCCGCCGACTGGTGCCGTTCCAAGAAGACCTACCCAAACGACAAGGTAAGTTTAAACATGATTTTACTAA
CTAACTAATCTGATTTAAATTTTCAGACCATCATCTCCACCTTCAAGTGGTCCTACACCACCGGAAACGG
AAAGCGTTACCGTTCCACCGCCCGTACCACCTACACCTTCGCCAAGCCAATGGCCGCCAACTACCTCAAG
AACCAACCAATGTACGTCTTCCGTAAGACCGAGCTCAAGCACTCCAAGACCGAGCTCAACTTCAAGGAGT
GGCAAAAGGCCTTCACCGACGTCATGGGAATGGACGAGCTCTACAAGGGCGGCAGCGGAGGAGAGAATCT
GTACTTTCAATCCGGATCCGGAGGTGGCGGGATGCCTAAAGATCCAGCCAAACCTCCGGCCAAGGCACAA
GTTGTGGGATGGCCACCGGTGAGATCATACCGGAAGAACGTGATGGTTTCCTGCCAAAAATCAAGCGGTG
GCCCGGAGGCGGCGGCGTTCGTGAAGGGTGGTGGCGGTTCTGGCTCAGGATCTGACTACAAAGACCATGA
CGGTGATTATAAAGATCATGATATCGATTACAAGGATGACGATGACAAGGGAGCATCGGGAGCCTCAGGA
GCATCGTCCGGAGGCGCCATCCAGCTGATATCCCCTATAGTGAGTCGTATTACATGGTCATAGCTGTTTC
CTGGCAGCTCTGGCCCGTGTCTCAAAATCTCTGATGTTACATTGCACAAGATAAAAATATATCATCATGA
ACAATAAAACTGTCTGCTTACATAAACAGTAATACAAGGGGTGTTATGAGCCATATTCAACGGGAAACGT
CGAGGCCGCGATTAAATTCCAACATGGATGCTGATTTATATGGGTATAAATGGGCTCGCGATAATGTCGG
GCAATCAGGTGCGACAATCTATCGCTTGTATGGGAAGCCCGATGCGCCAGAGTTGTTTCTGAAACATGGC
AAAGGTAGCGTTGCCAATGATGTTACAGATGAGATGGTCAGACTAAACTGGCTGACGGAATTTATGCCTC
TTCCGACCATCAAGCATTTTATCCGTACTCCTGATGATGCATGGTTACTCACCACTGCGATCCCCGGAAA
AACAGCATTCCAGGTATTAGAAGAATATCCTGATTCAGGTGAAAATATTGTTGATGCGCTGGCAGTGTTC
CTGCGCCGGTTGCATTCGATTCCTGTTTGTAATTGTCCTTTTAACAGCGATCGCGTATTTCGTCTCGCTC
AGGCGCAATCACGAATGAATAACGGTTTGGTTGATGCGAGTGATTTTGATGACGAGCGTAATGGCTGGCC
TGTTGAACAAGTCTGGAAAGAAATGCATAAACTTTTGCCATTCTCACCGGATTCAGTCGTCACTCATGGT
GATTTCTCACTTGATAACCTTATTTTTGACGAGGGGAAATTAATAGGTTGTATTGATGTTGGACGAGTCG
GAATCGCAGACCGATACCAGGATCTTGCCATCCTATGGAACTGCCTCGGTGAGTTTTCTCCTTCATTACA
GAAACGGCTTTTTCAAAAATATGGTATTGATAATCCTGATATGAATAAATTGCAGTTTCATTTGATGCTC
GATGAGTTTTTCTAATCAGAATTGGTTAATTGGTTGTAACACTGGCAGAGCATTACGCTGACTTGACGGG
ACGGCGCAAGCTCATGACCAAAATCCCTTAACGTGAGTTACGCGTCGTTCCACTGAGCGTCAGACCCCGT
AGAAAAGATCAAAGGATCTTCTTGAGATCCTTTTTTTCTGCGCGTAATCTGCTGCTTGCAAACAAAAAAA
CCACCGCTACCAGCGGTGGTTTGTTTGCCGGATCAAGAGCTACCAACTCTTTTTCCGAAGGTAACTGGCT
TCAGCAGAGCGCAGATACCAAATACTGTTCTTCTAGTGTAGCCGTAGTTAGGCCACCACTTCAAGAACTC
TGTAGCACCGCCTACATACCTCGCTCTGCTAATCCTGTTACCAGTGGCTGCTGCCAGTGGCGATAAGTCG
TGTCTTACCGGGTTGGACTCAAGACGATAGTTACCGGATAAGGCGCAGCGGTCGGGCTGAACGGGGGGTT
CGTGCACACAGCCCAGCTTGGAGCGAACGACCTACACCGAACTGAGATACCTACAGCGTGAGCTATGAGA
AAGCGCCACGCTTCCCGAAGGGAGAAAGGCGGACAGGTATCCGGTAAGCGGCAGGGTCGGAACAGGAGAG
CGCACGAGGGAGCTTCCAGGGGGAAACGCCTGGTATCTTTATAGTCCTGTCGGGTTTCGCCACCTCTGAC
TTGAGCGTCGATTTTTGTGATGCTCGTCAGGGGGGCGGAGCCTATGGAAAAACGCCAGCAACGCGGCCTT
TTTACGGTTCCTGGCCTTTTGCTGGCCTTTTGCTCACATGTTCTT
Features (pLannotate 1.2.2; 12 found; start..end, strand, type, name):
      8..116     +  rep_origin     RSF ori (fragment): Plasmids containing the RSF 1030 origin of replication can be propagated in E. coli cells that contain additional plasmids with compatible origins.
    118..210     +  CDS            lacI (fragment): lac repressor; lacI; The lac repressor binds to the lac operator to inhibit transcription in E. coli. This inhibition can be relieved by adding lactose or isopropyl-β-D-thiogalactopyranoside (IPTG).
    265..292     -  terminator     rrnB T2 terminator: transcription terminator T2 from the E. coli rrnB gene
    424..467     +  terminator     rrnB T1 terminator: Escherichia coli rrnB; transcription terminator T1 from the E. coli rrnB gene
    514..550     -  CDS            lacZα (fragment): LacZα fragment of β-galactosidase; lacZ fragment
    569..586     +  CDS            Twin-Strep-tag (fragment): two Strep-Tag®II moieties connected by a linker for enhanced binding to Strep-Tactin®, an engineered form of streptavidin (Schmidt et al., 2013)
    657..1517    +  CDS            mNeonGreen: mNeonGreen is a basic (constitutively fluorescent) green/yellow fluorescent protein published in 2013, derived from Branchiostoma lanceolatum. It is reported to be a very rapidly-maturing monomer with moderate acid sensitivity.
   1575..1707    +  CDS            mini-AID (fragment): minimal degron from the auxin-responsive IAA17 protein of Arabidopsis thaliana (Kubota et al., 2013) acts as an auxin-inducible degron (AID) in the presence of TIR1
   1734..1799    +  CDS            3xFLAG: three tandem FLAG® epitope tags, followed by an enterokinase cleavage site
   1854..1872    -  promoter       T7 promoter: promoter for bacteriophage T7 RNA polymerase
   2006..2815    +  CDS            KanR: aminoglycoside phosphotransferase; aph(3')-Ia; confers resistance to kanamycin in bacteria or G418 (Geneticin®) in eukaryotes
   2962..3550    +  rep_origin     ori: high-copy-number ColE1/pMB1/pBR322/pUC origin of replication
