[The description below was written by a language model from this plasmid's Addgene catalogue record and pLannotate feature annotations shown in this document.]
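Description:
pJW2171 is a CRISPR repair-template plasmid for genome editing in Caenorhabditis elegans, built by Gibson cloning into a pDONR221 backbone. It is not an expression vector in the usual sense: the record lists no worm promoter or 3′ UTR. The plasmid instead serves as a PCR template from which a tagging cassette is amplified, using primers that add homology arms specific to the chosen insertion site. The full sequence record is about 3.6 kb. The plasmid is maintained in E. coli at high copy through a ColE1/pUC-type origin and selected with kanamycin via the KanR (aminoglycoside phosphotransferase) gene. The annotation also picks up rrnB T1 and T2 terminators, a T7 promoter, and short fragments called as RSF ori, lacI, lacZα and Twin-Strep-tag. These short hits are most likely backbone remnants or, for the Twin-Strep call, a match to flexible linker sequence, rather than functional parts.

The roughly 1.3 kb insert encodes a modular in-frame tag: a 30-amino-acid linker, mNeonGreen, the AID* minimal auxin-inducible degron derived from Arabidopsis IAA17, a 3xFLAG epitope and a 10-amino-acid linker. The mNeonGreen coding sequence carries silent mutations that remove piRNA recognition sites, a change intended to reduce germline silencing of the knock-in. Once inserted into an endogenous locus, the cassette yields a fusion protein that can be visualised by green/yellow fluorescence and detected or purified through FLAG. In animals expressing the TIR1 F-box protein, the fusion can be depleted conditionally by adding auxin. The flanking linkers separate the tag from the target protein. The plasmid belongs to an expanded auxin-inducible degron toolkit for C. elegans.
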