Addgene plasmid #163095: pJW2171
Purpose: CRISPR repair template: add insertion site specific homology arms by PCR before insertion
Depositing lab: Jordan Ward. Depositing organization: University of California, Santa Cruz. Publication: An expanded auxin-inducible degron toolkit for Caenorhabditis elegans. Ashley GE, Duong T, Levenson MT, Martinez MAQ, Johnson LC, Hibshman JD, Saeger HN, Palmisano NJ, Doonan R, Martinez-Mendez R, Davidson BR, Zhang W, Ragle JM, Medwig-Kinney TN, Sirota SS, Goldstein B, Matus DQ, Dickinson DJ, Reiner DJ, Ward JD. Genetics. 2021 Mar 31;217(3). pii: 6104563. doi: 10.1093/genetics/iyab006. PubMed 33677541.
Backbone
  Vector backbone: pDONR221
  Backbone size w/o insert (bp): 2360
  Vector type: Worm Expression, CRISPR
Growth in bacteria
  Bacterial resistance: Kanamycin, 50 μg/mL
  Growth temperature: 37°C
  Growth strain: DH5alpha
  Copy number: High Copy
Gene/Insert
  Gene/Insert name: 30aa linker::mNeonGreen (dpi)::AID*::3xFLAG::10aa linker
  Species: C. elegans (nematode), Synthetic
  Insert size (bp): 1269
  Mutation: Silent mutations to remove piRNA sites
  Cloning method: Gibson Cloning
  Sequencing primers: 5′ M13 Forward (tgtaaaacgacggccagt); 3′ M13 Reverse (caggaaacagctatgaccatg)
Terms and licenses: Academic/Nonprofit Terms; Industry Terms: Not Available to Industry
Depositor comments: Please visit https://www.biorxiv.org/content/10.1101/2020.05.12.090217v1 for bioRxiv preprint.
How to cite: pJW2171 was a gift from Jordan Ward (Addgene plasmid # 163095 ; http://n2t.net/addgene:163095 ; RRID:Addgene_163095)
